Addgene plasmid #187221: pGAPDH::sNluc1
Purpose: A plasmid containing a planarian codon-optimized Nluc (sNluc1), driven by the planarian GAPDH promoter.
Depositing lab: Bo Wang. Depositing organization: Stanford University. Publication: Heterologous reporter expression in the planarian Schmidtea mediterranea through somatic mRNA transfection. Hall RN, Weill U, Drees L, Leal-Ortiz S, Li H, Khariton M, Chai C, Xue Y, Rosental B, Quake SR, Sanchez Alvarado A, Melosh NA, Fire AZ, Rink JC, Wang B. Cell Rep Methods. 2022 Sep 20;2(10):100298. doi: 10.1016/j.crmeth.2022.100298. eCollection 2022 Oct 24. PubMed 36313809.
Backbone
  Vector backbone: pDEST-R4-R3
  Backbone manufacturer: ThermoFisher
  Backbone size w/o insert (bp): 6724
  Total vector size (bp): 7240
  Vector type: Overexpression
Growth in bacteria
  Bacterial resistance: Ampicillin, 100 μg/mL
  Growth temperature: 37°C
  Growth strain: DH5alpha
  Copy number: High Copy
Gene/Insert
  Gene/Insert name: Nanoluciferase
  Species: Schmidtea mediterranea
  Insert size (bp): 516
  Promoter: GAPDH
  Cloning method: Gateway Cloning
  Sequencing primers: 5′ CAGGAAACAGCTATGACCATG; 3′ TGTAAAACGACGGCCAGT
Terms and licenses: Academic/Nonprofit Terms; Industry Terms: Not Available to Industry
How to cite: pGAPDH::sNluc1 was a gift from Bo Wang (Addgene plasmid # 187221 ; http://n2t.net/addgene:187221 ; RRID:Addgene_187221)
