[The description below was written by a language model from this plasmid's Addgene catalogue record and pLannotate feature annotations shown in this document.]
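Description:
pGAPDH::sNluc1 is a 7,240 bp reporter expression plasmid assembled by multisite Gateway cloning into the pDEST-R4-R3 destination backbone. It is intended for heterologous reporter expression in the planarian flatworm Schmidtea mediterranea and is catalogued as an overexpression vector. In bacteria it is maintained through a high-copy ColE1/pUC-type origin and selected with ampicillin via the β-lactamase gene and its native promoter. Short remnants of lacZα, the pBR322 bom region and rop are also detected in the backbone, but only as fragments.

The payload is sNluc1, a version of Nanoluciferase codon-optimized for planarian expression. The feature table identifies it as a fragment matching the catalytic subunit of the luciferase from the deep-sea shrimp Oplophorus gracilirostris, the enzyme from which Nluc was engineered, so the "Schmidtea mediterranea" species entry reflects the codon usage and regulatory context rather than the protein's origin. The coding sequence is driven by the planarian GAPDH promoter. This promoter is not annotated by the automated tool, but it presumably lies in the roughly 3 kb unannotated stretch between the attB4 site and the luciferase CDS. The attB2 site follows the reporter directly. A further unannotated segment of about 1.1 kb sits between attB2 and attB3, in the third Gateway position. It may hold 3′ regulatory sequence, although the record does not state its content.

The associated work concerns establishing exogenous reporter expression in planarians. This plasmid provides a sensitive luminescent readout for testing DNA-based delivery and promoter-driven expression in planarian cells.
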