Features (pLannotate 1.2.2; 10 found; start..end, strand, type, name):
     37..57      +  protein_bind   attB4: mutant version of attB; core recombination site for the Gateway® BP reaction BP Clonase™
   3166..3705    +  CDS            LUCI_OPLGR (fragment): Experimental evidence at protein level: Swiss-Prot protein existence level 1. Catalytic subunit of oplophorus-luciferin 2-monooxygenase. Oxidoreductase that converts coelenterazine (the oplophorus luciferin) to coelenteramide under emission of blue light with a maximum at 454 nm. Is also active with bisdeoxycoelenterazine. From Oplophorus gracilirostris (Luminous shrimp).
   3713..3733    -  protein_bind   attB2: mutant version of attB; core recombination site for the Gateway® BP reaction BP Clonase™
   4853..4873    -  protein_bind   attB3: mutant version of attB; core recombination site for the Gateway® BP reaction BP Clonase™
   4877..5034    +  CDS            lacZα (fragment): LacZα fragment of β-galactosidase; lacZ fragment
   5040..5139    -  misc_feature   bom (fragment): basis of mobility region from pBR322
   5241..5276    -  CDS            rop (fragment): Rop protein, which maintains plasmids at low copy number; rop
   5371..5475    +  promoter       AmpR promoter: bla
   5476..6336    +  CDS            AmpR: β-lactamase; bla; confers resistance to ampicillin, carbenicillin, and related antibiotics
   6507..7095    +  rep_origin     ori: high-copy-number ColE1/pMB1/pBR322/pUC origin of replication
>Addgene plasmid #187221 | pGAPDH::sNluc1 | addgene full sequence | sequence record 374517 | Addgene NGS Result
CAGGAAACAGCTATGACCATGATTACGCCAAGCTATCAACTTTGTATAGAAAAGTTGCTCAACAAAGAAA
TGTCTGGCTCCAAACAAAAAAGTCTTTAAATTAACAAGTGTGGAAAACCCAACTTCACAATTATAGGTTG
CACAAAACGGCAATAAGTTTTTATTGCCACATTGGAAAGCTTAGGATATTCAGAATTCACATGAAACCAA
AAATCAATTAAATTCTTTTCGTGAAAAATAATTTTCAAATAAGAATCTAAAGTTAACTCCACAAGGCAAC
CAGATTCCTTCGATGATTGAGAATTTTCAATTTTTTTGATATTTTCTAAGCTCTGAAAAAGATTTTTAAT
CCATTTGAATTCTGTTTCTTTAGGAAAGTATTTGTTAAATTGACTACCAAGTTACCTCAACTGTTTTTTC
AAACCTTAACAATTTCCTTTGGAATTGGTTTTAGCAGTAAGTTGTTCACGATGAATATTACAATGTGTAT
GGTACCATCGATTTAACTCGTACAGAGAGACCCTTCATTTCTTCAGTCATAGCAGCTTCGTCGCATTACG
AAGACCAAAGCATCGTGCCCAGTCAATTTCATTTTTGACGATAAAACTATTTAAAACTCTGAAAATTTCT
TCTCCTGTAGTTTTACCAGGTAGGGCTAAGCAAAAAAGAAAATCGTCATGGACGCTTCCACAATACTCTG
ACAAAGGTAGGAATATGATCTTCATTAACCAAATCCGTAGTTTCATCAATCTGAATGGAAAAATATATAC
TTTTCTATATCTTGGACATTAGCTGCTTTTTTACGTAATCAGCCATGAAAGTTATTCTTCTTTTAATAGT
ATTGTCGGGTATAGATATTTTTTCAATAGAACTTTTAGCTTTTTCACCTAACATAATTTTGTCATTATCT
CAGTAGCAGGTTTTATCAGGTTCTATGCTACAGTGTGATCTTTCATATTTTTCACTATTAACAATGACAC
CCTGTATGAAGCCTCTGTAGCATTCACGTTTTGTTGACCAACCATATATTGTATTGTTTTTTTATTTCGA
CTAAGTTCATTGGCTTTATTTTGAAAAAAAGATTGAGGTTTTTTTGTGTGCTCTTTGTGCTTGGATTCAA
AATACCGCTTTATTTTGGAAATTTTAAAACATTCATTTGAGAATATTTCGTAGCACAAAACGAACTGTGG
TCTTGGACTTTACGTAAATTTTAAAAATTCGGTATTGTATTTTTTCGTAATAGTTTTTTTCTTTATATTT
GCCATTTGATATATTTCCTTCTGTTGTACCAAGTTTTCATCTTCACGATCACTTATTGTAAAAATTGTTT
CATCTTTAACTTGAAGATATGAATCTTTAGAGCTTGCAACTTGAAGATTTAAGACTCGTTCTTTTGTCTT
GTTAGGATTTTGGTCATCGGTGACTTTACGTTTCAAAAAAACCTTTTTCAGCTAGTGTTCTATGGTATGA
TCCTTAATAAATATTTAATTGTTAATACAGAATATAATACAGACAGGCACAGCGACAGACTGACAGAAAG
ATAGATAGACACACAGACAACAAACAGACAGAGCAATAGACGGACACAATTCTAAAAAAATGTTTATTCA
TATTATTGAAAACCTAGCTTTAAGAAACAAAGTGCACTTAATAAAAAGTAAATAAACACGATCATGGCGC
GCGCTTTGTATGCCTGTAAGATAAACTCCTCCGAGGAAACAAGTACTTGATATTTTTGGGTTTTAAAGTG
TTTAAATCTTTTTATTTTTCTGTTTAATCATTGCGTTTTAAAGGTTTATGCTTGAAAAAAATTTTTGGTA
GCCAACCAAGACACTTTTACGGCCCACCATAAAAGCAGTCGTGGCCCATACTTTGGGAAACACTGATAAA
AAAGTGATAAAAATAAAATATTTTTTTATTAAATGTTTGAATTGCATTTAGAGCTTGATTTTATACTTAT
TTTCTAAAATGAATTCATTTTCGATAAATTTAGAGCCAATTTGGTTAATTTAAGTGATTTTCTTAGTTTT
AATTGTTTTCTATTTTTTTAATGTTGTTGTTTATTTTTATATTTTTTTGTATCTTTTTCAACTTTTCTAT
TAGTTTTGTCTCGTTTATCGTCATTTTGATGATATTTGGTCAATTTTAGTCCATTTGAGTTTTCCACTGC
AAGTTTTTTTGGCTATCGTGCCAGATCAACAAACTTTTGACATTCCCAGTTTTTGCACAACAATATCGTC
CATGTATCCACAACGACCAAACCAATGCCAATGCCTTAAGCAAATGATTTGGTTATGACCATCAGAAGGA
GACTCCCAGCATTTAATACTAGGCTTGGAAAGTACGAAAGAACTCGCATTATAAAATTGATAGTGGCTCG
TCTATCAAAACAACTAAAGAAGACACCTGAACAATTAAAAACCTAAACATTTAGATAATTGATTCCTCTT
TAAACTAATGTGAATTTTATAAAATTATAATCACTGTTTCGATATAAATTGATTCGATTTTGTATAAAAT
AAGTAGTTTGTTAATTCATTAATGTTGATAAAAACAAGGGATCTTTGAATAGTTAGAACATGAAACCTTT
CTACGGTAGCCCACGGACCCATAAAATTGTTAGAGTGTTAGCAGTCTTGATATAACGACTCACCTTTTAA
ATAATACCAACGTCACTTGTGACGGGTGAATAGTGGAAACGTCTTGTTGCACGTGCACTTGATAGGGATT
CTTTTGTATATTTTTATCGTCTATCAATATCCACTGTGATTAAATTTAAATTATAATATTGATACTTATT
TTGTAATATTTATGAAATATAATTAATAATCAATATCTTTTTAAATACATCGAAATTTGTCTTTCTTATA
AATATAAATAAAAAGATTAATTATATTCTCATATTTAGGGATTTTAATTCTAATTATAAAATTTGAATAT
ATAATTGTGTAATCATTGATTTTTTAATATGTAATGTTTATCATAACAGTTTTTAACACTTAGCAAATTT
AACAATTTTTAAAAAGTTAATCATAGAACTTGTTTTACTAAATCTACATTATATTTATATATTTTATTTA
AACATAGATATAAAAGTCTAGGTAATCACGTACAACTTTATTAATTTTTGTAGTTATTTTCTTCTCTAGA
TTATTATTCAATATGGCAAGTTTGTACAAAAAAGCAGGCTTAATGGTTTTTACATTAGAAGATTTTGTTG
GAGATTGGAGACAAACAGCTGGATATAATTTAGATCAAGTTTTAGAACAAGGAGGAGTTTCATCATTGTT
CCAAAATTTGGGAGTTTCAGTTACACCAATTCAAAGAATTGTTTTGAGTGGAGAAAATGGATTAAAGATT
GATATTCATGTTATTATTCCATATGAGGGATTATCAGGAGATCAAATGGGACAAATTGAAAAGATTTTCA
AAGTTGTTTATCCAGTTGATGATCATCATTTCAAAGTTATTTTACATTATGGAACATTAGTTATTGATGG
AGTTACACCAAATATGATTGATTATTTTGGAAGACCATATGAGGGAATTGCTGTTTTTGATGGAAAGAAG
ATTACAGTTACAGGAACATTATGGAATGGAAACAAAATTATTGACGAAAGATTAATTAATCCAGATGGAT
CATTATTATTTAGAGTTACAATTAATGGAGTTACAGGATGGAGATTATGTGAAAGAATTTTAGCTTAATA
CCCAGCTTTCTTGTACAAAGTGGCTTAAACTCTTCGAAAGCTTTAGTTTGGGATAGTTTAGATATTTTGG
ACCTGACTTTAATATGTTATAAATTTAATGTGGTTTAGTTAAATAAATTTCTTTGTCTCCTATGATTTAT
TTCTTTAATTAATTTTAATACAATTACATCATTTTTGTTAATTACATTATAAAATATATTAATAATTATA
TCTAGTAAATAACGAGATTGATTAGACTAATCATAAATGTACGTGCAAATTTTTGATATTGCGCATTTTC
CTGTTTTTAAAATTAATTTTGTATTACTTGCACTGAAATCAATAAACAATTACTTTTAAATCAGTTCAAT
TTGGTATTAATTTATCAAAGATTTCAAATAGTAGATAATTTATATATTGTTTTACCAATATTAGCCCTAG
AAAACAATTCAACCAGTCTAGTAAACCTTCATAAAGTGTGCGCTATGTATCAATGACGCATTGTGCTGTT
TGTTACTTTTGCATCAACCAATAAAAATTCAGGTTCATTAATTTGCACTTTAATCAATTAAATTTTATTT
TAAAATCTGGATTTTTTGTTTTTTAAATAACAATTCGATCAACCATCAAAAATTCAGGCTCATGCATTAA
ATAGATAAAATTCATAAAACTGATTAATTAATTTTATTTACCCTGTTTTTAAAATGGCTTGTGTATCAAT
CAATAAAAATTCAGGTTTATCATTTAACTAAAGAAATAGCTAACTTGCTTGTATTTGTTCACTGAATGTG
TTATCATGGAGCCGATATGGTGCCTGCTTGACTGGAAGACTGAAATGCTTCTGATGCTCAAATGTTGTTA
TTTCATAGATATCATGAAGTCATTCACATCATGTAGGCTTTGGTTAATGTACTTTCAGCTGATTAATGTA
TTTTAAATTCAAGATGTAATTTCTCAATGTCAGCACCATTTTTACGGGGGATGAGCTTGATATGACTCCA
GTCTAGAGTATCAAAGCTTGGGTTTCATTATGTCTGGCCGAGTCGACATCATTCAGTTATTAATTATTTT
ACCGAAATATAGAATCTAGCTTAAATATATAGGCAATAGTATATAATAATTTTGAATTTTTTAATCCCCA
TAAAATAAAATGTCAAAAGAAGCAACTTTATTATACATAGTTGATAATTCACTGGCCGTCGTTTTACAAC
GTCGTGACTGGGAAAACCCTGGCGTTACCCAACTTAATCGCCTTGCAGCACATCCCCCTTTCGCCAGCTG
GCGTAATAGCGAAGAGGCCCGCACCGATCGCCCTTCCCAACAGTTGCGCAGCCTGAATGGCGAATGGCGC
CTGATGCGGTATTTTCTCCTTACGCATCTGTGCGGTATTTCACACCGCATATGGTGCACTCTCAGTGCAA
TCTGCTCTGATGCCGCATAGTTAAGCCAGCCCCGACACCCGCCAACACCCGCTGACGCGCCCTGACGGGC
TTGTCTGCTCCCGGCATCCGCTTACAGACAAGCTGTGACCGTCTCCGGGAGCTGCATGTGTCAGAGGTTT
TCACCGTCATCACCGAAACGCGCGAGACGAAAGGGCCTCGTGATACGCCTATTTTTATAGGTTAATGTCA
TGATAATAATGGTTTCTTAGACGTCAGGTGGCACTTTTCGGGGAAATGTGCGCGGAACCCCTATTTGTTT
ATTTTTCTAAATACATTCAAATATGTATCCGCTCATGAGACAATAACCCTGATAAATGCTTCAATAATAT
TGAAAAAGGAAGAGTATGAGTATTCAACATTTCCGTGTCGCCCTTATTCCCTTTTTTGCGGCATTTTGCC
TTCCTGTTTTTGCTCACCCAGAAACGCTGGTGAAAGTAAAAGATGCTGAAGATCAGTTGGGTGCACGAGT
GGGTTACATCGAACTGGATCTCAACAGCGGTAAGATCCTTGAGAGTTTTCGCCCCGAAGAACGTTTTCCA
ATGATGAGCACTTTTAAAGTTCTGCTATGTGGCGCGGTATTATCCCGTATTGACGCCGGGCAAGAGCAAC
TCGGTCGCCGCATACACTATTCTCAGAATGACTTGGTTGAGTACTCACCAGTCACAGAAAAGCATCTTAC
GGATGGCATGACAGTAAGAGAATTATGCAGTGCTGCCATAACCATGAGTGATAACACTGCGGCCAACTTA
CTTCTGACAACGATCGGAGGACCGAAGGAGCTAACCGCTTTTTTGCACAACATGGGGGATCATGTAACTC
GCCTTGATCGTTGGGAACCGGAGCTGAATGAAGCCATACCAAACGACGAGCGTGACACCACGATGCCTGT
AGCAATGGCAACAACGTTGCGCAAACTATTAACTGGCGAACTACTTACTCTAGCTTCCCGGCAACAATTA
ATAGACTGGATGGAGGCGGATAAAGTTGCAGGACCACTTCTGCGCTCGGCCCTTCCGGCTGGCTGGTTTA
TTGCTGATAAATCTGGAGCCGGTGAGCGTGGCTCTCGCGGTATCATTGCAGCACTGGGGTCAGATGGTAA
GCCCTCCCGTATCGTAGTTATCTACACGACGGGGAGTCAGGCAACTATGGATGAACGAAATAGACAGATC
GCTGAGATAGGTGCCTCACTGATTAAGCATTGGTAACTGTCAGACCAAGTTTACTCATATATACTTTAGA
TTGATTTAAAACTTCATTTTTAATTTAAAAGGATCTAGGTGAAGATCCTTTTTGATAATCTCATGACCAA
AATCCCTTAACGTGAGTTTTCGTTCCACTGAGCGTCAGACCCCGTAGAAAAGATCAAAGGATCTTCTTGA
GATCCTTTTTTTCTGCGCGTAATCTGCTGCTTGCAAACAAAAAAACCACCGCTACCAGCGGTGGTTTGTT
TGCCGGATCAAGAGCTACCAACTCTTTTTCCGAAGGTAACTGGCTTCAGCAGAGCGCAGATACCAAATAC
TGTTCTTCTAGTGTAGCCGTAGTTAGGCCACCACTTCAAGAACTCTGTAGCACCGCCTACATACCTCGCT
CTGCTAATCCTGTTACCAGTGGCTGCTGCCAGTGGCGATAAGTCGTGTCTTACCGGGTTGGACTCAAGAC
GATAGTTACCGGATAAGGCGCAGCGGTCGGGCTGAACGGGGGGTTCGTGCACACAGCCCAGCTTGGAGCG
AACGACCTACACCGAACTGAGATACCTACAGCGTGAGCTATGAGAAAGCGCCACGCTTCCCGAAGGGAGA
AAGGCGGACAGGTATCCGGTAAGCGGCAGGGTCGGAACAGGAGAGCGCACGAGGGAGCTTCCAGGGGGAA
ACGCCTGGTATCTTTATAGTCCTGTCGGGTTTCGCCACCTCTGACTTGAGCGTCGATTTTTGTGATGCTC
GTCAGGGGGGCGGAGCCTATGGAAAAACGCCAGCAACGCGGCCTTTTTACGGTTCCTGGTCTTTTGCTGG
CCTTTTGCTCACATGTTCTTTCCTGCGTTATCCCCTGATTCTGTGGATAACCGTATTACCGCCTTTGAGT
GAGCTGATACCAGCGGATAACAATTTCACA
